Addgene plasmid #19145: pMYC BRGI aa1400-1648
Depositing lab: Joan Massague. Depositing organization: Memorial Sloan-Kettering Cancer Center. Publication: Genome-wide impact of the BRG1 SWI/SNF chromatin remodeler on the transforming growth factor beta transcriptional program. Xi Q, He W, Zhang XH, Le HV, Massague J. J Biol Chem. 2008 Jan 11. 283(2):1146-55. 10.1074/jbc.M707479200 PubMed 18003620.
Backbone
  Vector backbone: pCS2+MT
  Backbone size w/o insert (bp): 4700
  Vector type: Mammalian Expression
Growth in bacteria
  Bacterial resistance: Ampicillin, 100 μg/mL
  Growth temperature: 37°C
  Growth strain: DH5alpha
  Copy number: Unknown
Gene/Insert
  Gene/Insert name: SWI/SNF related, matrix associated, actin dependent regulator of chromatin, subfamily a, member 4 (alt name: SMARCA4, BRG1; SNF2; SWI2; BAF190; SNF2L4; SNF2LB; hSNF2b; FLJ39786; SNF2-BETA)
  Species: H. sapiens (human)
  Insert size (bp): 700
  Mutation: human BRG1 aa 1400-1648 (PCR product)
  Entrez Gene: SMARCA4 (a.k.a. BAF190, BAF190A, BRG1, CSS4, MRD16, OTSC12, RTPS2, SNF2, SNF2-beta, SNF2L4, SNF2LB, SWI2, hSNF2b)
  Tag / fusion protein: Myc (N terminal on insert)
  Cloning method: Restriction Enzyme; 5′ cloning site XbaI (not destroyed); 3′ cloning site NcoI (not destroyed)
  Sequencing primers: 5′ M13 pUC reverse
Resource information
  A portion of this plasmid was derived from a plasmid made by: Qiaoran Xi
Terms and licenses: Academic/Nonprofit Terms; Industry Terms: Not Available to Industry
Depositor comments: Myc tagged human BRG1 cDNA truncated form from aa 1400 to 1648
How to cite: pMYC BRGI aa1400-1648 was a gift from Joan Massague (Addgene plasmid # 19145 ; http://n2t.net/addgene:19145 ; RRID:Addgene_19145)
