[The description below was written by a language model from this plasmid's Addgene catalogue record.]
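Description:
pMYC BRGI aa1400-1648 is a mammalian expression plasmid built on the pCS2+MT backbone (about 4.7 kb without insert) that encodes a Myc-tagged C-terminal fragment of human BRG1, the product of the SMARCA4 gene. It is propagated in E. coli under ampicillin selection; the copy number is recorded as unknown, and the record does not list the origin of replication or any mammalian selection marker. No feature table accompanies the entry, so the promoter and polyadenylation elements are not explicitly stated. pCS2+ series vectors are generally known for a CMV-derived promoter with an SV40 polyadenylation signal, and the MT variant for supplying a multimerised Myc epitope tag, but these details should be checked against the sequence.

The insert is a roughly 700 bp PCR product covering amino acids 1400 to 1648 of BRG1, cloned by restriction digestion between XbaI and NcoI sites, both of which were preserved. The Myc tag sits at the N terminus of the fragment, so the expressed protein can be detected or immunoprecipitated with anti-Myc antibodies. BRG1 is the catalytic ATPase subunit of SWI/SNF chromatin remodelling complexes, and this construct expresses only a truncated portion of it rather than the full-length enzyme.

The plasmid comes from a study of how BRG1 contributes to the transforming growth factor beta transcriptional programme. A tagged truncation of this kind is typically used alongside other fragments in transfected mammalian cells to map the regions of a protein responsible for interactions with partner proteins, although the record does not spell out the specific experiment for which this fragment was made.
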