>Addgene plasmid #19145 | pMYC BRGI aa1400-1648 | addgene partial sequence | sequence record 24971 | M13_pUC_rev
AANACTGATNCGCCAGCGCGCAATTAACCCTCACTAAAGGGAACAAAAGCTGGGTACCGGGCCCAATGCA
TTGGCGCCGCGGCCGCGAATTAAAAAACCTCCCACACCTCCCCCTGAACCTGAAACATAAAATGAATGCA
ATTGTTGTTGTTAACTTGTTTATTGCAGCTTATAATGGTTACAAATAAAGCAATAGCATCACAAATTTCA
CAAATAAAGCATTTTTTTCACTGCATTCTAGTTGTGGTTTGTCCAAACTCATCAATGTATCTTATCATGT
CTGGATCTACGTAATACGACTCACTATAGTTCTAGAGGCTCGACTCAGTCTTCTTCGCTGCCACTTCCTG
AGCGGTCCTCCTCTTGTTCCTCCTCACTGTCATCGTCACTCACGACCGGCTTGGCTCGGGACCCTCGGCT
CGGCCGCCGCCGGCCGCCCTTCAGCTGGTCCTGTGCCTTCTCCTTCCGGCCAAGCTTGATCTTCACTTTG
ACGGACCGAGATTCGGATTCGGAGCCTTCCTCCTCGCCCTCTTCCTCCTCCTCACTCTCCTCGCCTTCAC
TGTCATCCTCCTTCTCGATTTTCTGCCGCACGCTGGTGAAGACCGACTGCAAGACGATGGAGTCTTCATA
GATCAGGGAGCCCTCCAGGTTGAAGGTCTGTGCGTTCTGGCACAGGAGCATGACGTCTNTCTCTAGGTCG
TTGAGGCTGCGGTACTTGTGGTTGCGAATGCGCTCCTTTATCTTCTTGAAGTCCACGGGCTGNGGATGAG
CTCGTAGTACTCGGGCAGCTCCTTTCGCGA
